>Addgene plasmid #245692 | pICSL41264_CP | addgene full sequence | sequence record 495765 | Addgene NGS Result
GTGGCTCTTCAGTGGACGAAAGGGCCTCGTGATACGCCTATTTTTATAGGTTAATGTCATGATAATAATG
GTTTCTTAGACGTCAGGTGGCACTTTTCGGGGAAATGTGCGCGGAACCCCTATTTGTTTATTTTTCTAAA
TACATTCAAATATGTATCCGCTCATGAGACAATAACCCTGATAAATGCTTCAATAATATTGAAAAAGGAA
GAGTATGCGCTCACGCAACTGGTCCAGAACCTTGACCGAACGCAGCGGTGGTAACGGCGCAGTGGCGGTT
TTCATGGCTTGTTATGACTGTTTTTTTTTGGGGTACAGTCTATGCCTCGGGCATCCAAGCAGCAAGCGCG
TTACGCCGTGGGTCGATGTTTGATGTTATGGAGCAGCAACGATGTTACGCAGCAGGGCAGTCGCCCTAAA
ACAAAGTTAAACATCATGAGGGAAGCGGTGATCGCCGAAGTATCGACTCAACTATCAGAGGTAGTTGGCG
TCATCGAGCGCCATCTCGAACCGACGTTGCTGGCCGTACATTTGTACGGCTCCGCAGTGGATGGCGGCCT
GAAGCCACACAGCGATATTGATTTGCTGGTTACGGTGACCGTAAGGCTTGATGAAACAACGCGGCGAGCT
TTGATCAACGACCTTTTGGAAACTTCGGCTTCCCCTGGAGAGAGCGAGATTCTCCGCGCTGTAGAAGTCA
CCATTGTTGTGCACGACGACATCATTCCGTGGCGTTATCCAGCTAAGCGCGAACTGCAATTTGGAGAATG
GCAGCGCAATGACATTCTTGCAGGTATCTTCGAGCCAGCCACGATCGACATTGATCTGGCTATCTTGCTG
ACAAAAGCAAGAGAACATAGCGTTGCCTTGGTAGGTCCAGCGGCGGAGGAACTCTTTGATCCGGTTCCTG
AACAGGATCTATTTGAGGCGCTAAATGAAACCTTAACGCTATGGAACTCGCCGCCCGACTGGGCTGGCGA
TGAGCGAAATGTAGTGCTTACGTTGTCCCGCATTTGGTACAGCGCAGTAACCGGCAAAATCGCGCCGAAG
GATGTCGCTGCCGACTGGGCAATGGAGCGCCTGCCGGCCCAGTATCAGCCCGTCATACTTGAAGCTAGAC
AGGCTTATCTTGGACAAGAAGAAGATCGCTTGGCCTCGCGCGCAGATCAGTTGGAAGAATTTGTCCATTA
CGTAAAAGGCGAGATCACCAAGGTAGTCGGCAAATAACTGTCAGACCAAGTTTACTCATATATACTTTAG
ATTGATTTAAAACTTCATTTTTAATTTAAAAGGATCTAGGTGAAGATCCTTTTTGATAATCTCATGACCA
AAATCCCTTAACGTGAGTTTTCGTTCCACTGAGCGTCAGACCCCGTAGAAAAGATCAAAGGATCTTCTTG
AGATCCTTTTTTTCTGCGCGTAATCTGCTGCTTGCAAACAAAAAAACCACCGCTACCAGCGGTGGTTTGT
TTGCCGGATCAAGAGCTACCAACTCTTTTTCCGAAGGTAACTGGCTTCAGCAGAGCGCAGATACCAAATA
CTGTTCTTCTAGTGTAGCCGTAGTTAGGCCACCACTTCAAGAACTCTGTAGCACCGCCTACATACCTCGC
TCTGCTAATCCTGTTACCAGTGGCTGCTGCCAGTGGCGATAAGTCGTGTCTTACCGGGTTGGACTCAAGA
CGATAGTTACCGGATAAGGCGCAGCGGTCGGGCTGAACGGGGGGTTCGTGCACACAGCCCAGCTTGGAGC
GAACGACCTACACCGAACTGAGATACCTACAGCGTGAGCTATGAGAAAGCGCCACGCTTCCCGAAGGGAG
AAAGGCGGACAGGTATCCGGTAAGCGGCAGGGTCGGAACAGGAGAGCGCACGAGGGAGCTTCCAGGGGGA
AACGCCTGGTATCTTTATAGTCCTGTCGGGTTTCGCCACCTCTGACTTGAGCGTCGATTTTTGTGATGCT
CGTCAGGGGGGCGGAGCCTATGGAAAAACGCCAGCAACGCGGCCTTTTTACGGTTCCTGGCCTTTTGCTG
GCCTTTTGCTCACATGTTCTTTCCTGCGTTATCCCCTGATTCTGTGGATAACCGTATTACCGCCTTTGAG
TGAGCTGATACCGCTCGCCGCAGCCGAACGACCGAGCGCAGCGAGTCAGTGAGCGAGGAAGCGGAAGAGC
GCCCAATACGCAAACCGCCTCTCCCCGCGCGTTGGCCGATTCATTAATCACTCTGTGGTCTCAAGGTTTG
TCTTCGCAGCTGGCACCAATACGCAAACCGCCTCTCCCCGCGCGTTGGCCGATTCATTAATGCAGCTGGC
ACGACAGGTTTCCCGACTGGAAAGCGGGCAGTGAGCGCAACGCAATTAATGTGAGTTAGCTCACTCATTA
GGCACCCCAGGCTTTACACTTTATGCTTCCGGCTCGTATGTTGTGTGGAATTGTGAGCGGATAACAATTT
CACACATACTAGAGAAAGAGGAGAAATACTAGAATGAGCGTGATCGCTAAGCAGATGACCTACAAGGTGT
ACATGAGCGGAACTGTGAACGGTCACTACTTCGAGGTTGAGGGTGATGGTAAGGGTAAGCCTTATGAGGG
TGAGCAGACTGTGAAGCTTACTGTGACTAAGGGTGGTCCTCTTCCTTTCGCTTGGGATATTTTGTCTCCT
CAGTGCCAGTACGGTAGCATCCCTTTCACTAAGTACCCTGAGGATATCCCTGATTACGTGAAGCAGTCTT
TCCCAGAGGGTTACACCTGGGAGAGGATCATGAATTTCGAGGATGGTGCTGTGTGCACCGTGAGCAACGA
TTCTTCTATTCAGGGAAACTGCTTCATCTACCACGTGAAGTTCTCCGGTCTGAACTTCCCTCCTAATGGT
CCTGTGATGCAGAAGAAAACTCAGGGTTGGGAGCCTAACACCGAGAGGCTTTTTGCTAGGGATGGTATGC
TGCTGGGTAACAACTTCATGGCTCTGAAGCTTGAGGGTGGTGGACATTACCTTTGCGAGTTCAAGACCAC
TTACAAGGCTAAGAAACCTGTGAAGATGCCTGGTTACCACTATGTGGATAGAAAGCTGGATGTGACCAAC
CACAACAAGGATTACACCAGCGTTGAGCAGTGCGAGATCTCTATTGCTAGAAAGCCTGTGGTGGCTTAGG
CTTCGCTGATAGTGCTAGTGTAGATCGCTACTAGAGCCAGGCATCAAATAAAACGAAAGGCTCAGTCGAA
AGACTGGGCCTTTCGTTTTATCTGTTGTTTGTCGGTGAACGCTCTCTACTAGAGTCACACTGGCTCACCT
TCGGGTGGGCCTTTCTGCGTTTATAACAGACAAGCTGTGACGAAGACAAGCTTTGAGACCACGAA
Features (pLannotate 1.2.2; 13 found; start..end, strand, type, name):
    110..214     +  promoter       AmpR promoter: bla
    205..285     -  CDS            int (fragment): INT2_ECOLX - Protein inferred from homology: Swiss-Prot protein existence level 3. Putative integrase believed to be involved in the insertion of antibiotic resistance genes into plasmids and transposons. From Escherichia coli.
    373..429     +  CDS            GmR (fragment): gentamycin acetyltransferase; aacC1; confers resistance to gentamycin
    436..1224    +  CDS            aadA: S3AD_ECOLX - Experimental evidence at protein level: Swiss-Prot protein existence level 1. Mediates bacterial resistance to the antibiotics streptomycin and spectinomycin. From Escherichia coli.
   1398..1986    +  rep_origin     ori: high-copy-number ColE1/pMB1/pBR322/pUC origin of replication
   2169..2218    +  CDS            lacI (fragment): lac repressor; lacI; The lac repressor binds to the lac operator to inhibit transcription in E. coli. This inhibition can be relieved by adding lactose or isopropyl-β-D-thiogalactopyranoside (IPTG).
   2256..2344    +  CDS            lacI (fragment): lac repressor; lacI; The lac repressor binds to the lac operator to inhibit transcription in E. coli. This inhibition can be relieved by adding lactose or isopropyl-β-D-thiogalactopyranoside (IPTG).
   2357..2378    +  protein_bind   CAP binding site: CAP binding activates transcription in the presence of cAMP. E. coli catabolite activator protein
   2393..2423    +  promoter       lac promoter: promoter for the E. coli lac operon
   2431..2447    +  protein_bind   lac operator: The lac repressor binds to the lac operator to inhibit transcription in E. coli. This inhibition can be relieved by adding lactose or isopropyl-β-D-thiogalactopyranoside (IPTG). lac repressor encoded by lacI
   2484..3146    +  CDS            amilCP: amilCP is a fluorescent protein published in 2008, derived from Acropora millepora. It is reported to be a tetramer.
   3195..3266    +  terminator     rrnB T1 terminator: transcription terminator T1 from the E. coli rrnB gene
   3282..3309    +  terminator     T7Te terminator: phage T7 early transcription terminator
