[The description below was written by a language model from this plasmid's Addgene catalogue record and pLannotate feature annotations shown in this document.]
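Description:
pICSL41264_CP is an empty Level 0 acceptor plasmid for Golden Gate (MoClo syntax) cloning, built on the pICH41264 backbone and intended for creating signal peptide plus coding sequence modules for plant synthetic biology assemblies. It is maintained in E. coli at high copy from a ColE1/pUC-type origin and selected with spectinomycin through the aadA aminoglycoside adenylyltransferase gene. The annotation places an AmpR (bla) promoter upstream of aadA, along with short integrase and gentamicin acetyltransferase fragments that are probably remnants of the integron from which the resistance cassette derives and are unlikely to be functional.

In place of an insert, the cloning position carries a synthetic dropout cassette of about 1.1 kb encoding the amilCP purple chromoprotein from Acropora millepora. The cassette is driven by the lac promoter with its CAP binding site and lac operator, preceded by small lacI fragments, and is closed by the rrnB T1 and T7Te terminators. According to the record, BpiI is the cloning enzyme. Digestion releases the amilCP cassette and leaves the AGGT and GCTT fusion overhangs that define the signal peptide plus coding sequence position in the MoClo standard, and the BpiI sites are destroyed once a part is ligated in.

Colonies that keep the parental plasmid turn purple, whereas those that have taken up an insert are white, so the cassette provides a visual negative screen. Internal BsaI and BpiI sites were removed by point mutation so that the vector is compatible with the Type IIS enzymes used in later assembly steps. The resulting Level 0 modules are meant to be combined with promoter and terminator parts in Level 1 transcription unit assemblies.
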