Addgene plasmid #245692: pICSL41264_CP
Purpose: (Empty Backbone) Level 0 Golden Gate Signal Peptide + Coding Sequence acceptor with AmilCP negative selection cassette AGGT - GCTT
Depositing lab: Mark Youles. Depositing organization: Sainsbury Laboratory, Norwich.
Backbone
  Vector backbone: pICH41264
  Backbone size (bp): 2247
  Vector type: Synthetic Biology
  Selectable markers: Amil CP purple chromoprotein for purple/white negative selection
Growth in bacteria
  Bacterial resistance: Spectinomycin, 50 μg/mL
  Growth temperature: 37°C
  Growth strain: DH5alpha
  Copy number: High Copy
Gene/Insert
  Gene/Insert name: None
  Mutation: BsaI/BpiI sites removed by point-mutation
Terms and licenses: Academic/Nonprofit Terms; Industry Terms: Not Available to Industry
Depositor comments: Level 0 Acceptor for making signal peptide + coding sequence modules used for GoldenGate assemblies using the MoClo overhang syntax. Plant Golden-gate Promoters, Terminators and Level0/Level1 cloning acceptors. Insert Size: 1106, Species: Synthetic. 5' Cloning Site: BpiI (Destroyed), 3' Cloning Site: BpiI (Destroyed).
How to cite: pICSL41264_CP was a gift from Mark Youles (Addgene plasmid # 245692 ; http://n2t.net/addgene:245692 ; RRID:Addgene_245692)
